Addgene plasmid #12986: pcDNA3-EGFP-Cdc42-Q61L
Depositing lab: Gary Bokoch. Publication: Rho family proteins modulate rapid apoptosis induced by cytotoxic T lymphocytes and Fas. Subauste MC, Von Herrath M, Benard V, Chamberlain CE, Chuang TH, Chu K, Bokoch GM, Hahn KM. J Biol Chem. 2000 Mar 31. 275(13):9725-33. 10.1074/jbc.275.13.9725 PubMed 10734125.
Backbone
  Vector backbone: pcDNA3-EGFP
  Backbone manufacturer: Invitrogen
  Backbone size w/o insert (bp): 6100
  Vector type: Mammalian Expression
Growth in bacteria
  Bacterial resistance: Ampicillin, 100 μg/mL
  Growth temperature: 37°C
  Growth strain: DH5alpha
  Copy number: High Copy
Gene/Insert
  Gene/Insert name: Cdc42 constitutively active (alt name: Cdc42)
  Species: H. sapiens (human)
  Insert size (bp): 576
  Mutation: Q61L Constitutively active
  GenBank ID: M57298
  Entrez Gene: CDC42 (a.k.a. CDC42Hs, G25K, TKS)
  Tag / fusion protein: EGFP (N terminal on backbone)
  Cloning method: Restriction Enzyme; 5′ cloning site EcoRI (not destroyed); 3′ cloning site XhoI (not destroyed)
  Sequencing primers: 5′ T7 for EGFP; 3′ Sp6
Terms and licenses: Academic/Nonprofit Terms; Industry Terms: Not Available to Industry
How to cite: pcDNA3-EGFP-Cdc42-Q61L was a gift from Gary Bokoch (Addgene plasmid # 12986 ; http://n2t.net/addgene:12986 ; RRID:Addgene_12986)
