[The description below was written by a language model from this plasmid's Addgene catalogue record and pLannotate feature annotations shown in this document.]
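Description:
pcDNA3-EGFP-Cdc42-Q61L is a mammalian expression plasmid built on an EGFP-bearing derivative of the pcDNA3 backbone. It encodes a constitutively active form of the human Rho-family small GTPase Cdc42 fused at its N terminus to EGFP. The sequenced record is about 6.7 kb. The plasmid is propagated in E. coli at high copy through a ColE1/pUC-type origin, with ampicillin selection from a β-lactamase gene under its own promoter. An f1 phage origin is also present, which in principle allows single-stranded DNA production. A separate cassette places the neomycin phosphotransferase gene between the SV40 enhancer/early promoter and an SV40 polyadenylation signal, so stably transfected mammalian cells can be selected with G418. The annotation also picks up short remnants (ble, lacI, bom and an HIV-1 LTR-like stretch) that appear to be backbone fragments or incidental matches rather than functional parts.

The expression unit is driven by the human CMV immediate-early enhancer and promoter and terminated by the bovine growth hormone polyadenylation signal. EGFP sits immediately upstream of the 576 bp Cdc42 coding sequence, which was inserted between EcoRI and XhoI sites that both remain intact. T7 and SP6 phage promoters flank the fusion and serve as sequencing primer sites. The Q61L substitution is recorded as constitutively activating; mutations at this position in small GTPases impair GTP hydrolysis and keep the protein in its GTP-bound signalling state. The construct therefore allows expression of active Cdc42 in transfected cells while the fluorescent tag identifies expressing cells and shows where the protein localises. The associated publication concerns the influence of Rho-family proteins on apoptosis induced by cytotoxic T lymphocytes and Fas.
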