Features (pLannotate 1.2.2; 22 found; start..end, strand, type, name):
     61..390     +  promoter       SV40 promoter: SV40 enhancer and early promoter
    457..1248    +  CDS            neo: KKA2_KLEPN - Also known as kan, nptII. Experimental evidence at protein level: Swiss-Prot protein existence level 1. Resistance to kanamycin, neomycin, paromomycin, ribostamycin, butirosin and gentamicin B. From Klebsiella pneumoniae.
   1272..1430    +  CDS            ble (fragment): BLE_KLEPN - Experimental evidence at protein level: Swiss-Prot protein existence level 1. Binding protein with a strong affinity to the bleomycin family of antibiotics. Binds to CL990; an antimitotic-antibiotic compound. From Klebsiella pneumoniae.
   1425..1546    +  polyA_signal   SV40 poly(A) signal: SV40 polyadenylation signal
   1619..1635    -  protein_bind   lac operator: The lac repressor binds to the lac operator to inhibit transcription in E. coli. This inhibition can be relieved by adding lactose or isopropyl-β-D-thiogalactopyranoside (IPTG). lac repressor encoded by lacI
   1643..1673    -  promoter       lac promoter: promoter for the E. coli lac operon
   1688..1709    -  protein_bind   CAP binding site: CAP binding activates transcription in the presence of cAMP. E. coli catabolite activator protein
   1722..1814    -  CDS            lacI (fragment): lac repressor; lacI; The lac repressor binds to the lac operator to inhibit transcription in E. coli. This inhibition can be relieved by adding lactose or isopropyl-β-D-thiogalactopyranoside (IPTG).
   1997..2585    -  rep_origin     ori: high-copy-number ColE1/pMB1/pBR322/pUC origin of replication
   2756..3616    -  CDS            AmpR: β-lactamase; bla; confers resistance to ampicillin, carbenicillin, and related antibiotics
   3617..3721    -  promoter       AmpR promoter: bla
   3780..3832    -  misc_feature   bom (fragment): basis of mobility region from pBR322
   3987..4366    +  enhancer       CMV enhancer: human cytomegalovirus immediate early enhancer
   4367..4570    +  promoter       CMV promoter: human cytomegalovirus (CMV) immediate early promoter
   4566..4599    +  LTR            5' LTR (truncated) (fragment): truncated 5' long terminal repeat (LTR) from HIV-1
   4615..4633    +  promoter       T7 promoter: promoter for bacteriophage T7 RNA polymerase
   4653..5369    +  CDS            EGFP: EGFP is a basic (constitutively fluorescent) green fluorescent protein published in 1996, derived from Aequorea victoria. It is reported to be a rapidly-maturing weak dimer with moderate acid sensitivity.
   5376..5951    +  CDS            Cdc42 (Q61L) (sequence partly withheld): constitutively active mutant of human Rho family small GTPase Cdc42
   5979..5997    -  promoter       SP6 promoter: promoter for bacteriophage SP6 RNA polymerase
   6023..6247    +  polyA_signal   bGH poly(A) signal: bovine growth hormone polyadenylation signal
   6251..6272    +  promoter       SV40 promoter (fragment): SV40 enhancer and early promoter
   6293..47      +  rep_origin     f1 ori (across the origin) (sequence partly withheld): f1 bacteriophage origin of replication; arrow indicates direction of (+) strand synthesis
>Addgene plasmid #12986 | pcDNA3-EGFP-Cdc42-Q61L | addgene full sequence | sequence record 364545 | Addgene NGS Result
CTATTGGTTAAAAAATGAGCTGATTTAACAAAAATTTAACGCGAATTAATTCTGTGGAATGTGTGTCAGT
TAGGGTGTGGAAAGTCCCCAGGCTCCCCAGCAGGCAGAAGTATGCAAAGCATGCATCTCAATTAGTCAGC
AACCAGGTGTGGAAAGTCCCCAGGCTCCCCAGCAGGCAGAAGTATGCAAAGCATGCATCTCAATTAGTCA
GCAACCATAGTCCCGCCCCTAACTCCGCCCATCCCGCCCCTAACTCCGCCCAGTTCCGCCCATTCTCCGC
CCCATGGCTGACTAATTTTTTTTATTTATGCAGAGGCCGAGGCCGCCTCTGCCTCTGAGCTATTCCAGAA
GTAGTGAGGAGGCTTTTTTGGAGGCCTAGGCTTTTGCAAAAAGCTCCCGGGAGCTTGTATATCCATTTTC
GGATCTGATCAAGAGACAGGATGAGGATCGTTTCGCATGATTGAACAAGATGGATTGCACGCAGGTTCTC
CGGCCGCTTGGGTGGAGAGGCTATTCGGCTATGACTGGGCACAACAGACAATCGGCTGCTCTGATGCCGC
CGTGTTCCGGCTGTCAGCGCAGGGGCGCCCGGTTCTTTTTGTCAAGACCGACCTGTCCGGTGCCCTGAAT
GAACTGCAGGACGAGGCAGCGCGGCTATCGTGGCTGGCCACGACGGGCGTTCCTTGCGCAGCTGTGCTCG
ACGTTGTCACTGAAGCGGGAAGGGACTGGCTGCTATTGGGCGAAGTGCCGGGGCAGGATCTCCTGTCATC
TCACCTTGCTCCTGCCGAGAAAGTATCCATCATGGCTGATGCAATGCGGCGGCTGCATACGCTTGATCCG
GCTACCTGCCCATTCGACCACCAAGCGAAACATCGCATCGAGCGAGCACGTACTCGGATGGAAGCCGGTC
TTGTCGATCAGGATGATCTGGACGAAGAGCATCAGGGGCTCGCGCCAGCCGAACTGTTCGCCAGGCTCAA
GGCGCGCATGCCCGACGGCGAGGATCTCGTCGTGACCCATGGCGATGCCTGCTTGCCGAATATCATGGTG
GAAAATGGCCGCTTTTCTGGATTCATCGACTGTGGCCGGCTGGGTGTGGCGGACCGCTATCAGGACATAG
CGTTGGCTACCCGTGATATTGCTGAAGAGCTTGGCGGCGAATGGGCTGACCGCTTCCTCGTGCTTTACGG
TATCGCCGCTCCCGATTCGCAGCGCATCGCCTTCTATCGCCTTCTTGACGAGTTCTTCTGAGCGGGACTC
TGGGGTTCGAAATGACCGACCAAGCGACGCCCAACCTGCCATCACGAGATTTCGATTCCACCGCCGCCTT
CTATGAAAGGTTGGGCTTCGGAATCGTTTTCCGGGACGCCGGCTGGATGATCCTCCAGCGCGGGGATCTC
ATGCTGGAGTTCTTCGCCCACCCCAACTTGTTTATTGCAGCTTATAATGGTTACAAATAAAGCAATAGCA
TCACAAATTTCACAAATAAAGCATTTTTTTCACTGCATTCTAGTTGTGGTTTGTCCAAACTCATCAATGT
ATCTTATCATGTCTGTATACCGTCGACCTCTAGCTAGAGCTTGGCGTAATCATGGTCATAGCTGTTTCCT
GTGTGAAATTGTTATCCGCTCACAATTCCACACAACATACGAGCCGGAAGCATAAAGTGTAAAGCCTGGG
GTGCCTAATGAGTGAGCTAACTCACATTAATTGCGTTGCGCTCACTGCCCGCTTTCCAGTCGGGAAACCT
GTCGTGCCAGCTGCATTAATGAATCGGCCAACGCGCGGGGAGAGGCGGTTTGCGTATTGGGCGCTCTTCC
GCTTCCTCGCTCACTGACTCGCTGCGCTCGGTCGTTCGGCTGCGGCGAGCGGTATCAGCTCACTCAAAGG
CGGTAATACGGTTATCCACAGAATCAGGGGATAACGCAGGAAAGAACATGTGAGCAAAAGGCCAGCAAAA
GGCCAGGAACCGTAAAAAGGCCGCGTTGCTGGCGTTTTTCCATAGGCTCCGCCCCCCTGACGAGCATCAC
AAAAATCGACGCTCAAGTCAGAGGTGGCGAAACCCGACAGGACTATAAAGATACCAGGCGTTTCCCCCTG
GAAGCTCCCTCGTGCGCTCTCCTGTTCCGACCCTGCCGCTTACCGGATACCTGTCCGCCTTTCTCCCTTC
GGGAAGCGTGGCGCTTTCTCATAGCTCACGCTGTAGGTATCTCAGTTCGGTGTAGGTCGTTCGCTCCAAG
CTGGGCTGTGTGCACGAACCCCCCGTTCAGCCCGACCGCTGCGCCTTATCCGGTAACTATCGTCTTGAGT
CCAACCCGGTAAGACACGACTTATCGCCACTGGCAGCAGCCACTGGTAACAGGATTAGCAGAGCGAGGTA
TGTAGGCGGTGCTACAGAGTTCTTGAAGTGGTGGCCTAACTACGGCTACACTAGAAGAACAGTATTTGGT
ATCTGCGCTCTGCTGAAGCCAGTTACCTTCGGAAAAAGAGTTGGTAGCTCTTGATCCGGCAAACAAACCA
CCGCTGGTAGCGGTGGTTTTTTTGTTTGCAAGCAGCAGATTACGCGCAGAAAAAAAGGATCTCAAGAAGA
TCCTTTGATCTTTTCTACGGGGTCTGACGCTCAGTGGAACGAAAACTCACGTTAAGGGATTTTGGTCATG
AGATTATCAAAAAGGATCTTCACCTAGATCCTTTTAAATTAAAAATGAAGTTTTAAATCAATCTAAAGTA
TATATGAGTAAACTTGGTCTGACAGTTACCAATGCTTAATCAGTGAGGCACCTATCTCAGCGATCTGTCT
ATTTCGTTCATCCATAGTTGCCTGACTCCCCGTCGTGTAGATAACTACGATACGGGAGGGCTTACCATCT
GGCCCCAGTGCTGCAATGATACCGCGAGACCCACGCTCACCGGCTCCAGATTTATCAGCAATAAACCAGC
CAGCCGGAAGGGCCGAGCGCAGAAGTGGTCCTGCAACTTTATCCGCCTCCATCCAGTCTATTAATTGTTG
CCGGGAAGCTAGAGTAAGTAGTTCGCCAGTTAATAGTTTGCGCAACGTTGTTGCCATTGCTACAGGCATC
GTGGTGTCACGCTCGTCGTTTGGTATGGCTTCATTCAGCTCCGGTTCCCAACGATCAAGGCGAGTTACAT
GATCCCCCATGTTGTGCAAAAAAGCGGTTAGCTCCTTCGGTCCTCCGATCGTTGTCAGAAGTAAGTTGGC
CGCAGTGTTATCACTCATGGTTATGGCAGCACTGCATAATTCTCTTACTGTCATGCCATCCGTAAGATGC
TTTTCTGTGACTGGTGAGTACTCAACCAAGTCATTCTGAGAATAGTGTATGCGGCGACCGAGTTGCTCTT
GCCCGGCGTCAATACGGGATAATACCGCGCCACATAGCAGAACTTTAAAAGTGCTCATCATTGGAAAACG
TTCTTCGGGGCGAAAACTCTCAAGGATCTTACCGCTGTTGAGATCCAGTTCGATGTAACCCACTCGTGCA
CCCAACTGATCTTCAGCATCTTTTACTTTCACCAGCGTTTCTGGGTGAGCAAAAACAGGAAGGCAAAATG
CCGCAAAAAAGGGAATAAGGGCGACACGGAAATGTTGAATACTCATACTCTTCCTTTTTCAATATTATTG
AAGCATTTATCAGGGTTATTGTCTCATGAGCGGATACATATTTGAATGTATTTAGAAAAATAAACAAATA
GGGGTTCCGCGCACATTTCCCCGAAAAGTGCCACCTGACGTCGACGGATCGGGAGATCTCCCGATCCCCT
ATGGTGCACTCTCAGTACAATCTGCTCTGATGCCGCATAGTTAAGCCAGTATCTGCTCCCTGCTTGTGTG
TTGGAGGTCGCTGAGTAGTGCGCGAGCAAAATTTAAGCTACAACAAGGCAAGGCTTGACCGACAATTGCA
TGAAGAATCTGCTTAGGGTTAGGCGTTTTGCGCTGCTTCGCGATGTACGGGCCAGATATACGCGTTGACA
TTGATTATTGACTAGTTATTAATAGTAATCAATTACGGGGTCATTAGTTCATAGCCCATATATGGAGTTC
CGCGTTACATAACTTACGGTAAATGGCCCGCCTGGCTGACCGCCCAACGACCCCCGCCCATTGACGTCAA
TAATGACGTATGTTCCCATAGTAACGCCAATAGGGACTTTCCATTGACGTCAATGGGTGGAGTATTTACG
GTAAACTGCCCACTTGGCAGTACATCAAGTGTATCATATGCCAAGTACGCCCCCTATTGACGTCAATGAC
GGTAAATGGCCCGCCTGGCATTATGCCCAGTACATGACCTTATGGGACTTTCCTACTTGGCAGTACATCT
ACGTATTAGTCATCGCTATTACCATGGTGATGCGGTTTTGGCAGTACATCAATGGGCGTGGATAGCGGTT
TGACTCACGGGGATTTCCAAGTCTCCACCCCATTGACGTCAATGGGAGTTTGTTTTGGCACCAAAATCAA
CGGGACTTTCCAAAATGTCGTAACAACTCCGCCCCATTGACGCAAATGGGCGGTAGGCGTGTACGGTGGG
AGGTCTATATAAGCAGAGCTCTCTGGCTAACTAGAGAACCCACTGCTTACTGGCTTATCGAAATTAATAC
GACTCACTATAGGGAGACCCAAGCTTGCCACCATGGTGAGCAAGGGCGAGGAGCTGTTCACCGGGGTGGT
GCCCATCCTGGTCGAGCTGGACGGCGACGTAAACGGCCACAAGTTCAGCGTGTCCGGCGAGGGCGAGGGC
GATGCCACCTACGGCAAGCTGACCCTGAAGTTCATCTGCACCACCGGCAAGCTGCCCGTGCCCTGGCCCA
CCCTCGTGACCACCCTGACCTACGGCGTGCAGTGCTTCAGCCGCTACCCCGACCACATGAAGCAGCACGA
CTTCTTCAAGTCCGCCATGCCCGAAGGCTACGTCCAGGAGCGCACCATCTTCTTCAAGGACGACGGCAAC
TACAAGACCCGCGCCGAGGTGAAGTTCGAGGGCGACACCCTGGTGAACCGCATCGAGCTGAAGGGCATCG
ACTTCAAGGAGGACGGCAACATCCTGGGGCACAAGCTGGAGTACAACTACAACAGCCACAACGTCTATAT
CATGGCCGACAAGCAGAAGAACGGCATCAAGGTGAACTTCAAGATCCGCCACAACATCGAGGACGGCAGC
GTGCAGCTCGCCGACCACTACCAGCAGAACACCCCCATCGGCGACGGCCCCGTGCTGCTGCCCGACAACC
ACTACCTGAGCACCCAGTCCGCCCTGAGCAAAGACCCCAACGAGAAGCGCGATCACATGGTCCTGCTGGA
GTTCGTGACCGCCGCCGGGATCACTCTCGGCATGGACGAGCTGTACAAGGAATTC
[552 nt withheld, positions 5376-5927]
AGCCGCAGGTGTGTGCTGCTATGACTCGAGCATGCATCTAGAGGGCCCTATTCTATAGTGTCACCTAAAT
GCTAGAGCTCGCTGATCAGCCTCGACTGTGCCTTCTAGTTGCCAGCCATCTGTTGTTTGCCCCTCCCCCG
TGCCTTCCTTGACCCTGGAAGGTGCCACTCCCACTGTCCTTTCCTAATAAAATGAGGAAATTGCATCGCA
TTGTCTGAGTAGGTGTCATTCTATTCTGGGGGGTGGGGTGGGGCAGGACAGCAAGGGGGAGGATTGGGAA
GACAATAGCAGGCATGCTGGGGATGCGGTGGGCTCTATGGCTTCTGAGGCGGAAAGAACCAGCTGGGGCT
CTAGGGGGTATCCCC
[124 nt withheld, positions 6293-6416]
C
[91 nt withheld, positions 6418-6508]
A
[49 nt withheld, positions 6510-6558]
CCTTTGACGTTGGAGTCCACGTTCTTT
[37 nt withheld, positions 6586-6622]
ACCCTATCTCGGTCTATTCTTTTGATTTATAAGGGATTTTGCCGATTTCGGC
