>Addgene plasmid #12986 | pcDNA3-EGFP-Cdc42-Q61L | addgene partial sequence | sequence record 19391 | SP6 5'-ATTTAGGTGACACTATAG-3'
CGGCT
[552 nt withheld, positions 6-557]
GAATTCCTTGTACAGCTCGTCCATGCCGAGAGTGATCCCGGCGGCGGTCACGAACTCCAGCAGGACCATG
TGATCGCGCTTCTCGTTGGGGTCTTTGCTCAGGGCGGACTGGGTGCTCAGGTAGTGGTTGTCGGGCAGCA
GCACGGGGCCGTCGCCGATGGGGGTGTTCTGCTGGTAGTGGTC
