>Addgene plasmid #12986 | pcDNA3-EGFP-Cdc42-Q61L | addgene partial sequence | sequence record 65148 | EGFP-C 5'-CATGGTCCTGCTGGAGTTCGTG-3'
AGGAATTC
[552 nt withheld, positions 9-560]
AGCCGCAGGTGTGTGCTGCTATGACTCGAGCATGCATCTAGAGGGCCCTATTCTATAGTGTCACCTAAAT
GCTAGAGCTCGCTGATCAGCCTCGACTGTGCCTTCTAGTTGCCAGCCATCTGTTGTTTGCCCCTCCCCCG
TGCCTTCCTTGACCCTGGAAGGTGCCACTCCCACTGTCCTTTCCTAATAAAATGAGGAAATTGCATCGCA
TTGTCTGAGTAGGTGTCATTCTATTCTGGGGGGTGGGGTGGGGCAGGACAGCAAGGGGGAGGATTGGGAA
GACAATAGCAGGCATGCTGGGGATGCGGTGGGCTCTATGGCTTCTGAGGCGGAAAGAACCAGCTGGGGCT
CTAGGGGGTATCCCCACGCGCCCTGTAGCGGCGCATTAA
